Addgene plasmid #231734: pLIB-FLAG(N)-CDK12deltaNTD(700-1490)
Purpose: Protein expression in insect cells
Depositing lab: Jesper Svejstrup. Depositing organization: University of Copenhagen. Publication: PAF1C-mediated activation of CDK12/13 kinase activity is critical for CTD phosphorylation and transcript elongation. Lopez Martinez D, Todorovski I, Noe Gonzalez M, Rusimbi C, Blears D, Khallou N, Han Z, Dirac-Svejstrup AB, Svejstrup JQ. Mol Cell. 2025 May 15;85(10):1952-1967.e8. doi: 10.1016/j.molcel.2025.04.012. Epub 2025 May 1. PubMed 40315851.
Backbone
  Vector backbone: pLIB
  Vector type: Insect Expression
Growth in bacteria
  Bacterial resistance: Ampicillin, 100 μg/mL
  Growth temperature: 37°C
  Growth strain: DH5alpha
  Copy number: High Copy
Gene/Insert
  Gene/Insert name: CDK12
  Species: H. sapiens (human)
  Mutation: CDK12(700-1490)
  Entrez Gene: CDK12 (a.k.a. CRK7, CRKR, CRKRS)
  Tag / fusion protein: Flag-3C (N terminal on insert)
  Cloning method: Gibson Cloning
Terms and licenses: Academic/Nonprofit Terms; Industry Terms: Not Available to Industry
Depositor comments: Please visit https://doi.org/10.1101/2024.10.14.618141 for bioRxiv preprint.
How to cite: pLIB-FLAG(N)-CDK12deltaNTD(700-1490) was a gift from Jesper Svejstrup (Addgene plasmid # 231734 ; http://n2t.net/addgene:231734 ; RRID:Addgene_231734)
