[The description below was written by a language model from this plasmid's Addgene catalogue record and pLannotate feature annotations shown in this document.]
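Description:
pLIB-FLAG(N)-CDK12deltaNTD(700-1490) is a baculovirus transfer plasmid built on the pLIB backbone for producing an N-terminally truncated form of human CDK12 in insect cells. In bacteria it is maintained as a high-copy plasmid through a ColE1/pUC-type origin with ampicillin selection (AmpR under its own bla promoter), and it also carries an f1 origin. The 7.3 kb sequence contains mini-Tn7 left and right ends that flank the expression cassette together with a gentamicin resistance gene driven by the integron Pc promoter. This arrangement is the standard one for Tn7-mediated transposition of the cassette into a baculoviral bacmid, with gentamicin marking the transposed segment. A loxP site sits just upstream of the promoter, offering a Cre recombination handle for fusing plasmids, although the record does not describe its use here. Several short annotated fragments (R6K γ ori, lacZα, bom, SET1, large T antigen) appear to be backbone remnants or partial matches rather than functional parts.

The payload is driven by the Autographa californica polyhedrin promoter, a very strong late baculoviral promoter, and terminated by the SV40 polyadenylation signal. The open reading frame begins with a FLAG epitope followed by an HRV 3C (PreScission) protease site, then CDK12 residues 700–1490, so the N-terminal domain of the kinase is removed, as the name indicates. The tag permits anti-FLAG affinity capture and can be cleaved off with 3C protease. CDK12 is a cyclin-dependent kinase that phosphorylates the C-terminal domain of RNA polymerase II and regulates transcript elongation. The insert was assembled by Gibson cloning. The construct is intended for recombinant protein production, and the associated work concerns how CDK12/13 kinase activity is activated.
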