Features (pLannotate 1.2.2; 20 found; start..end, strand, type, name):
   1372..1455    +  CDS            large T antigen (fragment): large T antigen from SV40 (simian virus 40)
   1478..1612    +  polyA_signal   SV40 poly(A) signal: SV40 polyadenylation signal
   1641..1690    +  CDS            SET1 (fragment): solubility-enhancement tag derived from T7 phage gene 10B
   1722..1887    -  mobile_element Tn7L: mini-Tn7 element (left end of the Tn7 transposon) Tn7
   2050..2066    +  CDS            lacZα (fragment): LacZα fragment of β-galactosidase; lacZ fragment
   2071..2525    +  rep_origin     f1 ori (sequence partly withheld): f1 bacteriophage origin of replication; arrow indicates direction of (+) strand synthesis
   2551..2655    +  promoter       AmpR promoter: bla
   2656..3516    +  CDS            AmpR: β-lactamase; bla; confers resistance to ampicillin, carbenicillin, and related antibiotics
   3687..4275    +  rep_origin     ori: high-copy-number ColE1/pMB1/pBR322/pUC origin of replication
   4461..4512    -  misc_feature   bom (fragment): basis of mobility region from pBR322
   4580..4804    -  mobile_element Tn7R: mini-Tn7 element (right end of the Tn7 transposon) Tn7
   4871..5404    -  CDS            GmR: gentamycin acetyltransferase; aacC1; confers resistance to gentamycin
   5593..5621    -  promoter       Pc promoter: intI1 (promoter lies within the coding sequence); class 1 integron promoter
   5599..5961    -  CDS            YPR2_ECOLX (fragment): Protein predicted: Swiss-Prot protein existence level 4. From Escherichia coli.
   5961..5988    -  rep_origin     R6K γ ori (fragment): γ replication origin from E. coli plasmid R6K; requires the R6K initiator protein pi for replication
   6017..6050    +  protein_bind   loxP: Cre-mediated recombination occurs in the 8-bp core sequence (GCATACAT). Cre recombinase
   6098..6189    +  promoter       polyhedrin promoter: polh from Autographa californica; promoter for the baculovirus polyhedrin gene
   6238..6258    +  CDS            FLAG (fragment): FLAG® epitope tag, followed by an enterokinase cleavage site
   6265..6288    +  CDS            HRV 3C site: recognition and cleavage site for human rhinovirus 3C and PreScission proteases
   6292..1345    +  CDS            CDK12 (fragment) (across the origin): CDK12_HUMAN - Also known as CRK7, CRKRS, KIAA0904. Experimental evidence at protein level: Swiss-Prot protein existence level 1. Cyclin-dependent kinase that phosphorylates the C-terminal domain (CTD) of the large subunit of RNA polymerase II (POLR2A), thereby acting as a key regulator of transcription elongation. Regulates the expression of genes involved in DNA repair and is required for the maintenance of genomic stability. Preferentially phosphorylates 'Ser-5' in CTD repeats that are already phosphorylated at 'Ser-7', but can also phosphorylate 'Ser-2'. Required for RNA splicing, possibly
>Addgene plasmid #231734 | pLIB-FLAG(N)-CDK12deltaNTD(700-1490) | addgene full sequence | sequence record 461128 | Addgene NGS Result
GTGGAGTAAGAAACGGCGACGTCAGCGACAAAGTGGTGTTGTAGTCGAAGAGCCACCTCCATCCAAAACT
TCTCGAAAAGAAACTACCTCAGGGACAAGTACTGAGCCTGTGAAGAACAGCAGCCCAGCACCACCTCAGC
CTGCTCCTGGCAAGGTGGAGTCTGGGGCTGGGGATGCAATAGGCCTTGCTGACATCACACAACAGCTGAA
TCAAAGTGAATTGGCAGTGTTATTAAACCTGCTGCAGAGCCAAACCGACCTGAGCATCCCTCAAATGGCA
CAGCTGCTTAACATCCACTCCAACCCAGAGATGCAGCAGCAGCTGGAAGCCCTGAACCAATCCATCAGTG
CCCTGACGGAAGCTACTTCCCAGCAGCAGGACTCAGAGACCATGGCCCCAGAGGAGTCTTTGAAGGAAGC
ACCCTCTGCCCCAGTGATCCTGCCTTCAGCAGAACAGACGACCCTTGAAGCTTCAAGCACACCAGCTGAC
ATGCAGAATATATTGGCAGTTCTCTTGAGTCAGCTGATGAAAACCCAAGAGCCAGCAGGCAGTCTGGAGG
AAAACAACAGTGACAAGAACAGTGGGCCACAGGGGCCCCGAAGAACTCCCACAATGCCACAGGAGGAGGC
AGCAGCATGTCCTCCTCACATTCTTCCACCAGAGAAGAGGCCCCCTGAGCCCCCCGGACCTCCACCGCCG
CCACCTCCACCCCCTCTGGTTGAAGGCGATCTTTCCAGCGCCCCCCAGGAGTTGAACCCAGCCGTGACAG
CCGCCTTGCTGCAACTTTTATCCCAGCCTGAAGCAGAGCCTCCTGGCCACCTGCCACATGAGCACCAGGC
CTTGAGACCAATGGAGTACTCCACCCGACCCCGTCCAAACAGGACTTATGGAAACACTGATGGGCCTGAA
ACAGGGTTCAGTGCCATTGACACTGATGAACGAAACTCTGGTCCAGCCTTGACAGAATCCTTGGTCCAGA
CCCTGGTGAAGAACAGGACCTTCTCAGGCTCTCTGAGCCACCTTGGGGAGTCCAGCAGTTACCAGGGCAC
AGGGTCAGTGCAGTTTCCAGGGGACCAGGACCTCCGTTTTGCCAGGGTCCCCTTAGCGTTACACCCGGTG
GTCGGGCAACCATTCCTGAAGGCTGAGGGAAGCAGCAATTCTGTGGTACATGCAGAGACCAAATTGCAAA
ACTATGGGGAGCTGGGGCCAGGAACCACTGGGGCCAGCAGCTCAGGAGCAGGCCTTCACTGGGGGGGCCC
AACTCAGTCTTCTGCTTATGGAAAACTCTATCGGGGGCCTACAAGAGTCCCACCAAGAGGGGGAAGAGGG
AGAGGAGTTCCTTACTAAAAGCTTGTCGAGAAGTACTAGAGGATCATAATCAGCCATACCACATTTGTAG
AGGTTTTACTTGCTTTAAAAAACCTCCCACACCTCCCCCTGAACCTGAAACATAAAATGAATGCAATTGT
TGTTGTTAACTTGTTTATTGCAGCTTATAATGGTTACAAATAAAGCAATAGCATCACAAATTTCACAAAT
AAAGCATTTTTTTCACTGCATTCTAGTTGTGGTTTGTCCAAACTCATCAATGTATCTTATCATGTCTGGA
TCTGATCACTGCTTGAGCCTAGAAGATCCGGCTGCTAACAAAGCCCGAAAGGAAGCTGAGTTGGCTGCTG
CCACCGCTGAGCAATAACTATCATAACCCCTAGGAGATCCGAACCAGATAAGTGAAATCTAGTTCCAAAC
TATTTTGTCATTTTTAATTTTCGTATTAGCTTACGACGCTACACCCAGTTCCCATCTATTTTGTCACTCT
TCCCTAAATAATCCTTAAAAACTCCATTTCCACCCCTCCCAGTTCCCAACTATTTTGTCCGCCCACAGCG
GGGCATTTTTCTTCCTGTTATGTTTTTAATCAAACATCCTGCCAACTCCATGTGACAAACCGTCATCTTC
GGCTACTTTTTCTCTGTCACAGAATGAAAATTTTTCTGTCATCTCTTCGTTATTAATGTTTGTAATTGAC
TGAATATCAACGCTTATTTGCAGCCTGAATGGCGAATGGG
[124 nt withheld, positions 2071-2194]
C
[91 nt withheld, positions 2196-2286]
A
[49 nt withheld, positions 2288-2336]
CCTTTGACGTTGGAGTCCACGTTCTT
[37 nt withheld, positions 2363-2399]
ACCCTATCTCGGTCTATTCTTTTGATTTATAAGGGATTTTGCCGATTTCGGCCTATTGGTTAAAAAATGA
GCTGATTTAACAAAAATTTAACGCGAATTTTAACAAAATATTAACGCTTACAATTTAGGTGGCACTTTTC
GGGGAAATGTGCGCGGAACCCCTATTTGTTTATTTTTCTAAATACATTCAAATATGTATCCGCTCATGAG
ACAATAACCCTGATAAATGCTTCAATAATATTGAAAAAGGAAGAGTATGAGTATTCAACATTTCCGTGTC
GCCCTTATTCCCTTTTTTGCGGCATTTTGCCTTCCTGTTTTTGCTCACCCAGAAACGCTGGTGAAAGTAA
AAGATGCTGAAGATCAGTTGGGTGCACGAGTGGGTTACATCGAACTGGATCTCAACAGCGGTAAGATCCT
TGAGAGTTTTCGCCCCGAAGAACGTTTTCCAATGATGAGCACTTTTAAAGTTCTGCTATGTGGCGCGGTA
TTATCCCGTATTGACGCCGGGCAAGAGCAACTCGGTCGCCGCATACACTATTCTCAGAATGACTTGGTTG
AGTACTCACCAGTCACAGAAAAGCATCTTACGGATGGCATGACAGTAAGAGAATTATGCAGTGCTGCCAT
AACCATGAGTGATAACACTGCGGCCAACTTACTTCTGACAACGATCGGAGGACCGAAGGAGCTAACCGCT
TTTTTGCACAACATGGGGGATCATGTAACTCGCCTTGATCGTTGGGAACCGGAGCTGAATGAAGCCATAC
CAAACGACGAGCGTGACACCACGATGCCTGTAGCAATGGCAACAACGTTGCGCAAACTATTAACTGGCGA
ACTACTTACTCTAGCTTCCCGGCAACAATTAATAGACTGGATGGAGGCGGATAAAGTTGCAGGACCACTT
CTGCGCTCGGCCCTTCCGGCTGGCTGGTTTATTGCTGATAAATCTGGAGCCGGTGAGCGTGGGTCTCGCG
GTATCATTGCAGCACTGGGGCCAGATGGTAAGCCCTCCCGTATCGTAGTTATCTACACGACGGGGAGTCA
GGCAACTATGGATGAACGAAATAGACAGATCGCTGAGATAGGTGCCTCACTGATTAAGCATTGGTAACTG
TCAGACCAAGTTTACTCATATATACTTTAGATTGATTTAAAACTTCATTTTTAATTTAAAAGGATCTAGG
TGAAGATCCTTTTTGATAATCTCATGACCAAAATCCCTTAACGTGAGTTTTCGTTCCACTGAGCGTCAGA
CCCCGTAGAAAAGATCAAAGGATCTTCTTGAGATCCTTTTTTTCTGCGCGTAATCTGCTGCTTGCAAACA
AAAAAACCACCGCTACCAGCGGTGGTTTGTTTGCCGGATCAAGAGCTACCAACTCTTTTTCCGAAGGTAA
CTGGCTTCAGCAGAGCGCAGATACCAAATACTATTCTTCTAGTGTAGCCGTAGTTAGGCCACCACTTCAA
GAACTCTGTAGCACCGCCTACATACCTCGCTCTGCTAATCCTGTTACCAGTGGCTGCTGCCAGTGGCGAT
AAGTCGTGTCTTACCGGGTTGGACTCAAGACGATAGTTACCGGATAAGGCGCAGCGGTCGGGCTGAACGG
GGGGTTCGTGCACACAGCCCAGCTTGGAGCGAACGACCTACACCGAACTGAGATACCTACAGCGTGAGCT
ATGAGAAAGCGCCACGCTTCCCGAAGGGAGAAAGGCGGACAGGTATCCGGTAAGCGGCAGGGTCGGAACA
GGAGAGCGCACGAGGGAGCTTCCAGGGGGAAACGCCTGGTATCTTTATAGTCCTGTCGGGTTTCGCCACC
TCTGACTTGAGCGTCGATTTTTGTGATGCTCGTCAGGGGGGCGGAGCCTATGGAAAAACGCCAGCAACGC
GGCCTTTTTACGGTTCCTGGCCTTTTGCTGGCCTTTTGCTCACATGTTCTTTCCTGCGTTATCCCCTGAT
TCTGTGGATAACCGTATTACCGCCTTTGAGTGAGCTGATACCGCTCGCCGCAGCCGAACGACCGAGCGCA
GCGAGTCAGTGAGCGAGGAAGCGGAAGAGCGCCTGATGCGGTATTTTCTCCTTACGCATCTGTGCGGTAT
TTCACACCGCATAGACCAGCCGCGTAACCTGGCAAAATCGGTTACGGTTGAGTAATAAATGGATGCCCTG
CGTAAGCGGGTGTGGGCGGACAATAAAGTCTTAAACTGAACAAAATAGATCTAAACTATGACAATAAAGT
CTTAAACTAGACAGAATAGTTGTAAACTGAAATCAGTCCAGTTATGCTGTGAAAAAGCATACTGGACTTT
TGTTATGGCTAAAGCAAACTCTTCATTTTCTGAAGTGCAAATTGCCCGTCGTATTAAAGAGGGGCGTGGC
CAAGGGCATGGTAAAGACTATATTCGCGGCGTTGTGACAATTTACCGAACAACTCCGCGGCCGGGAAGCC
GATCTCGGCTTGAACGAATTGTTAGGTGGCGGTACTTGGGTCGATATCAAAGTGCATCACTTCTTCCCGT
ATGCCCAACTTTGTATAGAGAGCCACTGCGGGATCGTCACCGTAATCTGCTTGCACGTAGATCACATAAG
CACCAAGCGCGTTGGCCTCATGCTTGAGGAGATTGATGAGCGCGGTGGCAATGCCCTGCCTCCGGTGCTC
GCCGGAGACTGCGAGATCATAGATATAGATCTCACTACGCGGCTGCTCAAACTTGGGCAGAACGTAAGCC
GCGAGAGCGCCAACAACCGCTTCTTGGTCGAAGGCAGCAAGCGCGATGAATGTCTTACTACGGAGCAAGT
TCCCGAGGTAATCGGAGTCCGGCTGATGTTGGGAGTAGGTGGCTACGTCTCCGAACTCACGACCGAAAAG
ATCAAGAGCAGCCCGCATGGATTTGACTTGGTCAGGGCCGAGCCTACATGTGCGAATGATGCCCATACTT
GAGCCACCTAACTTTGTTTTAGGGCGACTGCCCTGCTGCGTAACATCGTTGCTGCTGCGTAACATCGTTG
CTGCTCCATAACATCAAACATCGACCCACGGCGTAACGCGCTTGCTGCTTGGATGCCCGAGGCATAGACT
GTACAAAAAAACAGTCATAACAAGCCATGAAAACCGCCACTGCGCCGTTACCACCGCTGCGTTCGGTCAA
GGTTCTGGACCAGTTGCGTGAGCGCATACGCTACTTGCATTACAGTTTACGAACCGAACAGGCTTATGTC
AACTGGGTTTGTGCCTTCATCCGTTTCCACGGTGTGCGTCACCCGGCAACCTTGGGCAGCAGCGAAGTCG
AGGCATTTCTGTCCTGGCTGGCGAACGAGCGCAAGGTTTCGGTCTCCACGCATCGTCAGGCATTGGCGGC
CTTGCTGTTCTTCTACGGCAAGGTGCTGTGCACGGATCTGCCCTTGCTTCAGGAGATCGGTAGACCTCGG
CCGTCGCGGCGCTTGCCGGTGGTGCTGACCCCGGATGAAGTGGTTCGCATCCTCGGTTTTCTGGAAGGCG
AGCATCGTTTGTTCGCCCAGGACTCTAGCTATAGTTCTAGTGGTTGGCTACAGCTTTGTTTGTACTATCA
ACAGGTTGAACTGCTGATCAACAGATCCTCTACGCGGCCGCGGTACCATAACTTCGTATAGCATACATTA
TACGAAGTTATCTGGTTTTACTAGTATCGATTCGCGACCTACTCCGGAATATTAATAGATCATGGAGATA
ATTAAAATGATAACCATCTCGCAAATAAATAAGTATTTTACTGTTTTCGTAACAGTTTTGTAATAAAAAA
ACCTATAAATATTCCGGATTATTCATACCGTCCCACCATCGGGCGCGGATCCATGGACTACAAGGACGAC
GATGACAAGCTCGATCTTGAAGTCCTCTTTCAGGGACCCATGCCAAAAATTTGTTGTCCTCGTTATGGAG
AAAGAAGACAAACAGAAAGCGACTGGGGGAAACGCTGTGTGGACAAGTTTGACATTATTGGGATTATTGG
AGAAGGAACCTATGGCCAAGTATATAAAGCCAAGGACAAAGACACAGGAGAACTAGTGGCTCTGAAGAAG
GTGAGACTAGACAATGAGAAAGAGGGCTTCCCAATCACAGCCATTCGTGAAATCAAAATCCTTCGTCAGT
TAATCCACCGAAGTGTTGTTAACATGAAGGAAATTGTCACAGATAAACAAGATGCACTGGATTTCAAGAA
GGACAAAGGTGCCTTTTACCTTGTATTTGAGTATATGGACCATGACTTAATGGGACTGCTAGAATCTGGT
TTGGTGCACTTTTCTGAGGACCATATCAAGTCGTTCATGAAACAGCTAATGGAAGGATTGGAATACTGTC
ACAAAAAGAATTTCCTGCATCGGGATATTAAGTGTTCTAACATTTTGCTGAATAACAGTGGGCAAATCAA
ACTAGCAGATTTTGGACTTGCTCGGCTCTATAACTCTGAAGAGAGTCGCCCTTACACAAACAAAGTCATT
ACTTTGTGGTACCGACCTCCAGAACTACTGCTAGGAGAGGAACGTTACACACCAGCCATAGATGTTTGGA
GCTGTGGATGTATTCTTGGGGAACTATTCACAAAGAAGCCTATTTTTCAAGCCAATCTGGAACTGGCTCA
GCTAGAACTGATCAGCCGACTTTGTGGTAGCCCTTGTCCAGCTGTGTGGCCTGATGTTATCAAACTGCCC
TACTTCAACACCATGAAACCGAAGAAGCAATATCGAAGGCGTCTACGAGAAGAATTCTCTTTCATTCCTT
CTGCAGCACTTGATTTATTGGACCACATGCTGACACTAGATCCTAGTAAGCGGTGCACAGCTGAACAGAC
CCTACAGAGCGACTTCCTTAAAGATGTCGAACTCAGCAAAATGGCTCCTCCAGACCTCCCCCACTGGCAG
GATTGCCATGAGTT
